>Addgene plasmid #113853 | CAG-loxP-3xpA-sfGFP-tdTomato T2A V XE | addgene full sequence | sequence record 224396 | Addgene NGS Result
GTGGCACTTTTCGGGGAAATGTGCGCGGAACCCCTATTTGTTTATTTTTCTAAATACATTCAAATATGTA
TCCGCTCATGAGACAATAACCCTGATAAATGCTTCAATAATATTGAAAAAGGAAGAGTATGAGTATTCAA
CATTTCCGTGTCGCCCTTATTCCCTTTTTTGCGGCATTTTGCCTTCCTGTTTTTGCTCACCCAGAAACGC
TGGTGAAAGTAAAAGATGCTGAAGATCAGTTGGGTGCACGAGTGGGTTACATCGAACTGGATCTCAACAG
CGGTAAGATCCTTGAGAGTTTTCGCCCCGAAGAACGTTTTCCAATGATGAGCACTTTTAAAGTTCTGCTA
TGTGGCGCGGTATTATCCCGTATTGACGCCGGGCAAGAGCAACTCGGTCGCCGCATACACTATTCTCAGA
ATGACTTGGTTGAGTACTCACCAGTCACAGAAAAGCATCTTACGGATGGCATGACAGTAAGAGAATTATG
CAGTGCTGCCATAACCATGAGTGATAACACTGCGGCCAACTTACTTCTGACAACGATCGGAGGACCGAAG
GAGCTAACCGCTTTTTTGCACAACATGGGGGATCATGTAACTCGCCTTGATCGTTGGGAACCGGAGCTGA
ATGAAGCCATACCAAACGACGAGCGTGACACCACGATGCCTGTAGCAATGGCAACAACGTTGCGCAAACT
ATTAACTGGCGAACTACTTACTCTAGCTTCCCGGCAACAATTAATAGACTGGATGGAGGCGGATAAAGTT
GCAGGACCACTTCTGCGCTCGGCCCTTCCGGCTGGCTGGTTTATTGCTGATAAATCTGGAGCCGGTGAGC
GTGGGTCTCGCGGTATCATTGCAGCACTGGGGCCAGATGGTAAGCCCTCCCGTATCGTAGTTATCTACAC
GACGGGGAGTCAGGCAACTATGGATGAACGAAATAGACAGATCGCTGAGATAGGTGCCTCACTGATTAAG
CATTGGTAACTGTCAGACCAAGTTTACTCATATATACTTTAGATTGATTTAAAACTTCATTTTTAATTTA
AAAGGATCTAGGTGAAGATCCTTTTTGATAATCTCATGACCAAAATCCCTTAACGTGAGTTTTCGTTCCA
CTGAGCGTCAGACCCCGTAGAAAAGATCAAAGGATCTTCTTGAGATCCTTTTTTTCTGCGCGTAATCTGC
TGCTTGCAAACAAAAAAACCACCGCTACCAGCGGTGGTTTGTTTGCCGGATCAAGAGCTACCAACTCTTT
TTCCGAAGGTAACTGGCTTCAGCAGAGCGCAGATACCAAATACTGTTCTTCTAGTGTAGCCGTAGTTAGG
CCACCACTTCAAGAACTCTGTAGCACCGCCTACATACCTCGCTCTGCTAATCCTGTTACCAGTGGCTGCT
GCCAGTGGCGATAAGTCGTGTCTTACCGGGTTGGACTCAAGACGATAGTTACCGGATAAGGCGCAGCGGT
CGGGCTGAACGGGGGGTTCGTGCACACAGCCCAGCTTGGAGCGAACGACCTACACCGAACTGAGATACCT
ACAGCGTGAGCTATGAGAAAGCGCCACGCTTCCCGAAGGGAGAAAGGCGGACAGGTATCCGGTAAGCGGC
AGGGTCGGAACAGGAGAGCGCACGAGGGAGCTTCCAGGGGGAAACGCCTGGTATCTTTATAGTCCTGTCG
GGTTTCGCCACCTCTGACTTGAGCGTCGATTTTTGTGATGCTCGTCAGGGGGGCGGAGCCTATGGAAAAA
CGCCAGCAACGCGGCCTTTTTACGGTTCCTGGCCTTTTGCTGGCCTTTTGCTCACATGTTCTTTCCTGCG
TTATCCCCTGATTCTGTGGATAACCGTATTACCGCCTTTGAGTGAGCTGATACCGCTCGCCGCAGCCGAA
CGACCGAGCGCAGCGAGTCAGTGAGCGAGGAAGCGGAAGAGCGCCCAATACGCAAACCGCCTCTCCCCGC
GCGTTGGCCGATTCATTAATGCAGCTGGCACGACAGGTTTCCCGACTGGAAAGCGGGCAGTGAGCGCAAC
GCAATTAATGTGAGTTAGCTCACTCATTAGGCACCCCAGGCTTTACACTTTATGCTTCCGGCTCGTATGT
TGTGTGGAATTGTGAGCGGATAACAATTTCACACAGGAAACAGCTATGACCATGATTACGCCAAGCGCGC
AATTAAGTTTAAACAAGGGCAGGATGTGTCAAACTGCCAATAGAGAACTACTTACTCTTCAGGCTGAAGC
TGATGGAACAGGTAACAAAGGCAAACACTAATCATGATCAGCAAGATGAAGCAGAAAGGGAACAAGGGGA
TATTAAATGTGTATAGACACGCTAGAGAGATGGCTCAGCAGTTAAGAGAACTAGCTGGTCTTTCAGAGGT
CCTGAGATCAATACCGGTCATGGTCGACATTGATTATTGACTAGTTATTAATAGTAATCAATTACGGGGT
CATTAGTTCATAGCCCATATATGGAGTTCCGCGTTACATAACTTACGGTAAATGGCCCGCCTGGCTGACC
GCCCAACGACCCCCGCCCATTGACGTCAATAATGACGTATGTTCCCATAGTAACGCCAATAGGGACTTTC
CATTGACGTCAATGGGTGGAGTATTTACGGTAAACTGCCCACTTGGCAGTACATCAAGTGTATCATATGC
CAAGTACGCCCCCTATTGACGTCAATGACGGTAAATGGCCCGCCTGGCATTATGCCCAGTACATGACCTT
ATGGGACTTTCCTACTTGGCAGTACATCTACGTATTAGTCATCGCTATTACCATGGTCGAGGTGAGCCCC
ACGTTCTGCTTCACTCTCCCCATCTCCCCCCCCTCCCCACCCCCAATTTTGTATTTATTTATTTTTTAAT
TATTTTGTGCAGCGATGGGGGCGGGGGGGGGGGGGGGGCGCGCGCCAGGCGGGGCGGGGCGGGGCGAGGG
GCGGGGCGGGGCGAGGCGGAGAGGTGCGGCGGCAGCCAATCAGAGCGGCGCGCTCCGAAAGTTTCCTTTT
ATGGCGAGGCGGCGGCGGCGGCGGCCCTATAAAAAGCGAAGCGCGCGGCGGGCGGGAGTCGCTGCGCGCT
GCCTTCGCCCCGTGCCCCGCTCCGCCGCCGCCTCGCGCCGCCCGCCCCGGCTCTGACTGACCGCGTTACT
CCCACAGGTGAGCGGGCGGGACGGCCCTTCTCCTCCGGGCTGTAATTAGCGCTTGGTTTAATGACGGCTT
GTTTCTTTTCTGTGGCTGCGTGAAAGCCTTGAGGGGCTCCGGGAGGGCCCTTTGTGCGGGGGGAGCGGCT
CGGGGGGTGCGTGCGTGTGTGTGTGCGTGGGGAGCGCCGCGTGCGGCTCCGCGCTGCCCGGCGGCTGTGA
GCGCTGCGGGCGCGGCGCGGGGCTTTGTGCGCTCCGCAGTGTGCGCGAGGGGAGCGCGGCCGGGGGCGGT
GCCCCGCGGTGCGGGGGGGGCTGCGAGGGGAACAAAGGCTGCGTGCGGGGTGTGTGCGTGGGGGGGTGAG
CAGGGGGTGTGGGCGCGTCGGTCGGGCTGCAACCCCCCCTGCACCCCCCTCCCCGAGTTGCTGAGCACGG
CCCGGCTTCGGGTGCGGGGCTCCGTACGGGGCGTGGCGCGGGGCTCGCCGTGCCGGGCGGGGGGTGGCGG
CAGGTGGGGGTGCCGGGCGGGGCGGGGCCGCCTCGGGCCGGGGAGGGCTCGGGGGAGGGGCGCGGCGGCC
CCCGGAGCGCCGGCGGCTGTCGAGGCGCGGCGAGCCGCAGCCATTGCCTTTTATGGTAATCGTGCGAGAG
GGCGCAGGGACTTCCTTTGTCCCAAATCTGTGCGGAGCCGAAATCTGGGAGGCGCCGCCGCACCCCCTCT
AGCGGGCGCGGGGCGAAGCGGTGCGGCGCCGGCAGGAAGGAAATGGGCGGGGAGGGCCTTCGTGCGTCGC
CGCGCCGCCGTCCCCTTCTCCCTCTCCAGCCTCGGGGCTGTCCGCGGGGGGACGGCTGCCTTCGGGGGGG
ACGGGGCAGGGCGGGGTTCGGCTTCTGGCGTGTGACCGGCGGCTCTAGAGCCTCTGCTAACCATGTTCAT
GCCTTCTTCTTTTTCCTACAGCTCCTGGGCAACGTGCTGGTTATTGTGCTGTCTCATCATTTTGGCAAAG
AATTGCTAGCATAACTTCGTATAGCATACATTATACGAAGTTATAGCCACCGCGGTGGCGGCCGCTCTAG
AATCATAATCAGCCATACCACATTTGTAGAGGTTTTACTTGCTTTAAAAAACCTCCCACACCTCCCCCTG
AACCTGAAACATAAAATGAATGCAATTGTTGTTGTTAACTTGTTTATTGCAGCTTATAATGGTTACAAAT
AAAGCAATAGCATCACAAATTTCACAAATAAAGCATTTTTTTCACTGCATTCTAGTTGTGGTTTGTCCAA
ACTCATCAATGTATCTTAACTAGAATCATAATCAGCCATACCACATTTGTAGAGGTTTTACTTGCTTTAA
AAAACCTCCCACACCTCCCCCTGAACCTGAAACATAAAATGAATGCAATTGTTGTTGTTAACTTGTTTAT
TGCAGCTTATAATGGTTACAAATAAAGCAATAGCATCACAAATTTCACAAATAAAGCATTTTTTTCACTG
CATTCTAGTTGTGGTTTGTCCAAACTCATCAATGTATCTTAACTAGAATCATAATCAGCCATACCACATT
TGTAGAGGTTTTACTTGCTTTAAAAAACCTCCCACACCTCCCCCTGAACCTGAAACATAAAATGAATGCA
ATTGTTGTTGTTAACTTGTTTATTGCAGCTTATAATGGTTACAAATAAAGCAATAGCATCACAAATTTCA
CAAATAAAGCATTTTTTTCACTGCATTCTAGTTGTGGTTTGTCCAAACTCATCAATGTATCTTAACTAGT
GGATCTCATGCCTAGGATAACTTCGTATAGCATACATTATACGAAGTTATAGGCGCGCCATGAGCAAAGG
AGAAGAACTTTTCACTGGAGTTGTCCCAATTCTTGTTGAATTAGATGGTGATGTTAATGGGCACAAATTT
TCTGTCCGTGGAGAGGGTGAAGGTGATGCTACAAACGGAAAACTCACCCTTAAATTTATTTGCACTACTG
GAAAACTACCTGTTCCGTGGCCAACACTTGTCACTACTCTGACCTATGGTGTTCAATGCTTTTCCCGTTA
TCCGGATCACATGAAACGGCATGACTTTTTCAAGAGTGCCATGCCCGAAGGTTATGTACAGGAACGCACT
ATATCTTTCAAAGATGACGGGACCTACAAGACGCGTGCTGAAGTCAAGTTTGAAGGTGATACCCTTGTTA
ATCGTATCGAGTTAAAGGGTATTGATTTTAAAGAAGATGGAAACATTCTTGGACACAAACTCGAGTACAA
CTTTAACTCACACAATGTATACATCACGGCAGACAAACAAAAGAATGGAATCAAAGCTAACTTCAAAATT
CGCCACAACGTTGAAGATGGTTCCGTTCAACTAGCAGACCATTATCAACAAAATACTCCAATTGGCGATG
GCCCTGTCCTTTTACCAGACAACCATTACCTGTCGACACAATCTGTCCTTTCGAAAGATCCCAACGAAAA
GCGTGACCACATGGTCCTTCTTGAGTTTGTAACTGCTGCTGGGATTACACATGGCATGGATGAGCTCTAC
AAAGGCGGCTCCGGCGGCCGCTCCGAGGGCCGCGGCAGCCTGCTGACATGCGGCGACGTGGAAGAGAACC
CGGGCCCTGTGATGGTGAGCAAGGGCGAGGAGGTCATCAAAGAATTCATGCGCTTCAAGGTGCGCATGGA
GGGCTCCATGAACGGCCACGAGTTCGAGATCGAGGGCGAGGGCGAGGGCCGCCCCTACGAGGGCACCCAG
ACCGCCAAGCTGAAGGTGACCAAGGGCGGCCCCCTGCCCTTCGCCTGGGACATCCTGTCCCCCCAGTTCA
TGTACGGCTCCAAGGCGTACGTGAAGCACCCCGCCGACATCCCCGATTACAAGAAGCTGTCCTTCCCCGA
GGGCTTCAAGTGGGAGCGCGTGATGAACTTCGAGGACGGCGGTCTGGTGACCGTGACCCAGGACTCCTCC
CTGCAGGACGGCACGCTGATCTACAAGGTGAAGATGCGCGGCACCAACTTCCCCCCCGACGGCCCCGTAA
TGCAGAAGAAGACCATGGGCTGGGAGGCCTCCACCGAGCGCCTGTACCCCCGCGACGGCGTGCTGAAGGG
CGAGATCCACCAGGCCCTGAAGCTGAAGGACGGCGGCCACTACCTGGTGGAGTTCAAGACCATCTACATG
GCCAAGAAGCCCGTGCAACTGCCCGGCTACTACTACGTGGACACCAAGCTGGACATCACCTCCCACAACG
AGGACTACACCATCGTGGAACAGTACGAGCGCTCCGAGGGCCGCCACCACCTGTTCCTGGGGCATGGCAC
CGGCAGCACCGGCAGCGGCAGCTCCGGCACCGCCTCCTCCGAGGACAACAACATGGCCGTCATCAAAGAG
TTCATGCGCTTCAAGGTGCGCATGGAGGGCTCCATGAACGGCCACGAGTTCGAGATCGAGGGCGAGGGCG
AGGGCCGCCCCTACGAGGGCACCCAGACCGCCAAGCTGAAGGTGACCAAGGGCGGCCCCCTGCCCTTCGC
CTGGGACATCCTGTCCCCCCAGTTCATGTACGGCTCCAAGGCGTACGTGAAGCACCCCGCCGACATCCCC
GATTACAAGAAGCTGTCCTTCCCCGAGGGCTTCAAGTGGGAGCGCGTGATGAACTTCGAGGACGGCGGTC
TGGTGACCGTGACCCAGGACTCCTCCCTGCAGGACGGCACGCTGATCTACAAGGTGAAGATGCGCGGCAC
CAACTTCCCCCCCGACGGCCCCGTAATGCAGAAGAAGACCATGGGCTGGGAGGCCTCCACCGAGCGCCTG
TACCCCCGCGACGGCGTGCTGAAGGGCGAGATCCACCAGGCCCTGAAGCTGAAGGACGGCGGCCACTACC
TGGTGGAGTTCAAGACCATCTACATGGCCAAGAAGCCCGTGCAACTGCCCGGCTACTACTACGTGGACAC
CAAGCTGGACATCACCTCCCACAACGAGGACTACACCATCGTGGAACAGTACGAGCGCTCCGAGGGCCGC
CACCACCTGTTCCTGTACGGCATGGACGAGCTGTACAAGTAAGGCGCGCCAACCTCTGGATTACAAAATT
TGTGAAAGATTGACTGGTATTCTTAACTATGTTGCTCCTTTTACGCTATGTGGATACGCTGCTTTAATGC
CTTTGTATCATGCTATTGCTTCCCGTATGGCTTTCATTTTCTCCTCCTTGTATAAATCCTGGTTGCTGTC
TCTTTATGAGGAGTTGTGGCCCGTTGTCAGGCAACGTGGCGTGGTGTGCACTGTGTTTGCTGACGCAACC
CCCACTGGTTGGGGCATTGCCACCACCTGTCAGCTCCTTTCCGGGACTTTCGCTTTCCCCCTCCCTATTG
CCACGGCGGAACTCATCGCCGCCTGCCTTGCCCGCTGCTGGACAGGGGCTCGGCTGTTGGGCACTGACAA
TTCCGTGGTGTTGTCGGGGAAATCATCGTCCTTTCCTTGGCTGCTCGCCTGTGTTGCCACCTGGATTCTG
CGCGGGACGTCCTTCTGCTACGTCCCTTCGGCCCTCAATCCAGCGGACCTTCCTTCCCGCGGCCTGCTGC
CGGCTCTGCGGCCTCTTCCGCGTCTTCGCCTTCGCCCTCAGACGAGTCGGATCTCCCTTTGGGCCGCCTC
CCCGCAGGATCCACTAGAGCGGCCGCCTAGAGCTCGCTATCAGCCTCGACTGTGCCTTCTAGTTGCCAGC
CATCTGTTGTTTGCCCCTCCCCCGTGCCTTCCTTGACCCTGGAAGGTGCCACTCCCACTGTCCTTTCCTA
ATAAAATGAGGAAATTGCATCGCATTGTCTGAGTAGGTGTCATTCTATTCTGGGGGGTGGGGTGGGGCAG
GACAGCAAGGGGGAGGATTGGGAAGACAATAGCAGGCATGCTGGGGATGCGGTGGGCTCTATGGCTTCTG
AGGCGGAAAGAACCAGCTGGGGCTCGACTAGAGCTTGCGGAACCCTTAAGCTTGTCATTCGAATTTAGAC
ACCCACATGGTGGCTCATGACCATCTATCTATAAATGGATCTGATTTTCATGTCTGGCAGTGTACAGAAG
CTAACTGAAGAAAGGTGGAAGACCCACAAGAGTTCAAGGTACCCAATTCGCCCTATAGTGAGTCGTATTA
CAATTCACTGGCCGTCGTTTTACAACGTCGTGACTGGGAAAACCCTGGCGTTACCCAACTTAATCGCCTT
GCAGCACATCCCCCTTTCGCCAGCTGGCGTAATAGCGAAGAGGCCCGCACCGATCGCCCTTCCCAACAGT
TGCGCAGCCTGAATGGCGAATGGCAAATTGTAAGCGTTAATATTTTGTTAAAATTCGCGTTAAATTTTTG
TTAAATCAGCTCATTTTTTAACCAATAGGCCGAAATCGGCAAAATCCCTTATAAATCAAAAGAATAGACC
GAGATAGGGT
[37 nt withheld, positions 8551-8587]
AAAGAACGTGGACTCCAACGTCAAAGG
[49 nt withheld, positions 8615-8663]
T
[91 nt withheld, positions 8665-8755]
G
[124 nt withheld, positions 8757-8880]
CAG
Features (pLannotate 1.2.2; 27 found; start..end, strand, type, name):
     24..128     +  promoter       AmpR promoter: bla
    129..989     +  CDS            AmpR: β-lactamase; bla; confers resistance to ampicillin, carbenicillin, and related antibiotics
   1160..1748    +  rep_origin     ori: high-copy-number ColE1/pMB1/pBR322/pUC origin of replication
   1931..2023    +  CDS            lacI (fragment): lac repressor; lacI; The lac repressor binds to the lac operator to inhibit transcription in E. coli. This inhibition can be relieved by adding lactose or isopropyl-β-D-thiogalactopyranoside (IPTG).
   2036..2057    +  protein_bind   CAP binding site: CAP binding activates transcription in the presence of cAMP. E. coli catabolite activator protein
   2072..2102    +  promoter       lac promoter: promoter for the E. coli lac operon
   2110..2126    +  protein_bind   lac operator: The lac repressor binds to the lac operator to inhibit transcription in E. coli. This inhibition can be relieved by adding lactose or isopropyl-β-D-thiogalactopyranoside (IPTG). lac repressor encoded by lacI
   2406..2785    +  enhancer       CMV enhancer: human cytomegalovirus immediate early enhancer
   2787..3064    +  promoter       chicken β-actin promoter: No description available
   3065..4081    +  intron         chimeric intron: chimera between introns from chicken β-actin and rabbit β-globin
   4141..4174    +  protein_bind   loxP: Cre-mediated recombination occurs in the 8-bp core sequence (GCATACAT). Cre recombinase
   4177..4202    +  misc_feature   MCS (fragment): pBluescript multiple cloning site
   4202..4284    +  CDS            large T antigen (fragment): large T antigen from SV40 (simian virus 40)
   4307..4428    +  polyA_signal   SV40 poly(A) signal: SV40 polyadenylation signal
   4435..4517    +  CDS            large T antigen (fragment): large T antigen from SV40 (simian virus 40)
   4540..4661    +  polyA_signal   SV40 poly(A) signal: SV40 polyadenylation signal
   4668..4750    +  CDS            large T antigen (fragment): large T antigen from SV40 (simian virus 40)
   4773..4894    +  polyA_signal   SV40 poly(A) signal: SV40 polyadenylation signal
   4917..4950    +  protein_bind   loxP: Cre-mediated recombination occurs in the 8-bp core sequence (GCATACAT). Cre recombinase
   4960..5673    +  CDS            Superfolder GFP: Superfolder GFP is a basic (constitutively fluorescent) green fluorescent protein published in 2005, derived from Aequorea victoria. It is reported to be a very rapidly-maturing weak dimer.
   5752..7179    +  CDS            tdTomato: tdTomato is a basic (constitutively fluorescent) orange fluorescent protein published in 2004, derived from Discosoma sp.. It is reported to be a somewhat slowly-maturing tandem dimer with low acid sensitivity.
   7190..7775    +  misc_feature   WPRE: woodchuck hepatitis virus posttranscriptional regulatory element
   7820..8044    +  polyA_signal   bGH poly(A) signal: bovine growth hormone polyadenylation signal
   8048..8069    +  promoter       SV40 promoter (fragment): SV40 enhancer and early promoter
   8242..8260    -  promoter       T7 promoter: promoter for bacteriophage T7 RNA polymerase
   8263..8420    +  CDS            lacZα (fragment): LacZα fragment of β-galactosidase; lacZ fragment
   8452..8880    -  rep_origin     f1 ori (sequence partly withheld): f1 bacteriophage origin of replication; arrow indicates direction of (+) strand synthesis
