[The description below was written by a language model from this plasmid's Addgene catalogue record and pLannotate feature annotations shown in this document.]
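Description:
CAG-loxP-3xpA-sfGFP-tdTomato T2A V XE is a mammalian expression plasmid of about 8.9 kb, built on a custom backbone that carries pBluescript-type remnants (lac promoter/operator, lacZα and lacI fragments, a T7 promoter and an f1 origin). It is propagated in E. coli through a high-copy ColE1/pUC origin and selected with ampicillin via the β-lactamase gene. No mammalian selection marker is annotated.

The payload is a Cre-dependent bicistronic fluorescent reporter. Expression is driven by the CAG promoter, made up of the CMV immediate-early enhancer, the chicken β-actin promoter and a chimeric β-actin/β-globin intron. Immediately downstream lies a lox-stop-lox cassette: two loxP sites in the same orientation flank three tandem SV40 polyadenylation signals, each with an adjoining piece of SV40 large T antigen sequence. These signals terminate transcription before the reporter is reached. Cre recombinase excises the triple poly(A) stop, leaving a single loxP site and placing the open reading frame under CAG control. That frame encodes superfolder GFP followed by tdTomato. According to the catalogue entry the two are joined by a T2A self-cleaving peptide with a "V" linker variant. The T2A itself is not annotated in the feature table, but a short gap between the two coding sequences is consistent with it. A WPRE enhances transcript stability and expression, and a bovine growth hormone poly(A) signal ends the message.

The arrangement yields green and red proteins from one transcript after Cre activity, so their relative fluorescence can report how efficiently the 2A sequence separates them. The name suggests it is one of a series comparing 2A/linker designs, although the record does not describe this further or explain the "XE" suffix.
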