Addgene plasmid #113853: CAG-loxP-3xpA-sfGFP-tdTomato T2A V XE
Purpose: Superfolder GFP and tdTomato linked by T2A (V linker)
Depositing lab: Mario Capecchi. Depositing organization: University of Utah.
Backbone
  Vector backbone: Custom
  Vector type: Mammalian Expression
Growth in bacteria
  Bacterial resistance: Ampicillin, 100 μg/mL
  Growth temperature: 30°C
  Growth strain: DH10B
  Copy number: High Copy
Gene/Insert
  Gene/Insert name: sfGFP-T2A-tdTomato
Terms and licenses: Academic/Nonprofit Terms; Industry Terms: Not Available to Industry
How to cite: CAG-loxP-3xpA-sfGFP-tdTomato T2A V XE was a gift from Mario Capecchi (Addgene plasmid # 113853 ; http://n2t.net/addgene:113853 ; RRID:Addgene_113853)
